Addgene plasmid #219197: SFFV-FOXN3-Brd 254
Purpose: Transcription factor FOXN3 with a specific barcode assigned.
Depositing lab: Filipe Pereira. Depositing organization: Center for Neuroscience and Cell Biology, University of Coimbra. Publication: A combinatorial transcription factor screening platform for immune cell reprogramming. Kurochkin I, Altman AR, Caiado I, Pertiga-Cabral D, Halitzki E, Minaeva M, Zimmermannova O, Henriques-Oliveira L, Klein D, Nair M, Oliveira D, Cajal LR, Knittel R, Feick C, Ringner M, Martin M, Cirovic B, Pires CF, Rosa FF, Sitnicka E, Theis FJ, Pereira CF. Cell Syst. 2026 Jan 21;17(1):101457. doi: 10.1016/j.cels.2025.101457. Epub 2026 Jan 14. PubMed 41539305.
Backbone
  Vector backbone: SFFV-MCS
  Backbone size w/o insert (bp): 6638
  Vector type: Lentiviral
Growth in bacteria
  Bacterial resistance: Ampicillin, 100 μg/mL
  Growth temperature: 37°C
  Growth strain: NEB Stable
  Copy number: High Copy
Gene/Insert
  Gene/Insert name: FOXN3
  Species: H. sapiens (human)
  Insert size (bp): 1407
  Entrez Gene: FOXN3 (a.k.a. C14orf116, CHES1, PRO1635)
  Promoter: The spleen focus-forming virus (SFFV) promoter
  Cloning method: Restriction Enzyme; 5′ cloning site Bsp119I (not destroyed); 3′ cloning site BstHI (not destroyed)
Terms and licenses: Academic/Nonprofit Terms; Industry Terms: Not Available to Industry
Depositor comments: Barcode sequence cloned into XbaI restriction site. Design of plasmid is as follows: SFFV-[TF sequence]-WPRE-[Barcode sequence].
How to cite: SFFV-FOXN3-Brd 254 was a gift from Filipe Pereira (Addgene plasmid # 219197 ; http://n2t.net/addgene:219197 ; RRID:Addgene_219197)
