[The description below was written by a language model from this plasmid's Addgene catalogue record and pLannotate feature annotations shown in this document.]
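Description:
SFFV-FOXN3-Brd 254 is a lentiviral expression plasmid (8,045 bp in the sequenced record) built on the SFFV-MCS backbone and carrying the human transcription factor FOXN3 together with an assigned DNA barcode. It is propagated in E. coli through a high-copy ColE1/pUC-type origin with ampicillin selection (AmpR). The bacterial portion also retains pBluescript-derived remnants: an f1 origin, lacZα and lac regulatory fragments, and T7 and T3 promoters. The transfer cassette has a third-generation, self-inactivating layout. An RSV promoter fused to a truncated HIV-1 5' LTR drives Tat-independent production of genomic RNA in packaging cells. It is followed by the Ψ packaging signal with a partial gag sequence, the RRE for Rev-dependent nuclear export, and the cPPT/CTS. The cassette ends in a ΔU3 3' LTR, with an SV40 poly(A) signal and SV40 origin sequence downstream.

Within the provirus, the spleen focus-forming virus (SFFV) promoter, a strong retroviral LTR promoter, drives the FOXN3 coding sequence of about 1.4 kb, which was inserted by restriction cloning into the multiple cloning site. A WPRE downstream enhances transcript stability and expression. According to the depositor, the barcode was cloned into an XbaI site after the WPRE, giving the order SFFV–TF–WPRE–barcode. The barcode is not annotated as a separate feature in the table. No epitope tag, fluorescent reporter or mammalian selection marker is annotated. The short woodchuck hepatitis virus S, nef and Rev hits appear to be sequence flanking the WPRE and HIV-derived elements rather than intended payload. The plasmid belongs to a barcoded transcription factor collection made for combinatorial screening in immune cell reprogramming, where the barcode presumably serves to identify the delivered factor.
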