Features (pLannotate 1.2.2; 29 found; start..end, strand, type, name):
     94..112     -  promoter       T7 promoter: promoter for bacteriophage T7 RNA polymerase
    120..275     +  CDS            lacZα (fragment): LacZα fragment of β-galactosidase; lacZ fragment
    280..708     +  rep_origin     f1 ori (sequence partly withheld): f1 bacteriophage origin of replication; arrow indicates direction of (+) strand synthesis
    761..865     +  promoter       AmpR promoter: bla
    866..1726    +  CDS            AmpR: β-lactamase; bla; confers resistance to ampicillin, carbenicillin, and related antibiotics
   1897..2485    +  rep_origin     ori: high-copy-number ColE1/pMB1/pBR322/pUC origin of replication
   2668..2760    +  CDS            lacI (fragment): lac repressor; lacI; The lac repressor binds to the lac operator to inhibit transcription in E. coli. This inhibition can be relieved by adding lactose or isopropyl-β-D-thiogalactopyranoside (IPTG).
   2773..2794    +  protein_bind   CAP binding site: CAP binding activates transcription in the presence of cAMP. E. coli catabolite activator protein
   2809..2839    +  promoter       lac promoter: promoter for the E. coli lac operon
   2847..2863    +  protein_bind   lac operator: The lac repressor binds to the lac operator to inhibit transcription in E. coli. This inhibition can be relieved by adding lactose or isopropyl-β-D-thiogalactopyranoside (IPTG). lac repressor encoded by lacI
   2908..2926    +  promoter       T3 promoter: promoter for bacteriophage T3 RNA polymerase
   2954..3180    +  promoter       RSV promoter: Rous sarcoma virus enhancer/promoter
   3181..3361    +  LTR            5' LTR (truncated): truncated 5' long terminal repeat (LTR) from HIV-1
   3408..3533    +  misc_feature   HIV-1 Ψ: packaging signal of human immunodeficiency virus type 1
   3517..3880    +  CDS            HIV-1 gag (fragment): gag protein from human immunodeficiency virus 1; gag
   4026..4259    +  misc_feature   RRE: The Rev response element (RRE) of HIV-1 allows for Rev-dependent mRNA export from the nucleus to the cytoplasm.
   4636..4736    +  CDS            Rev (fragment): human immunodeficiency virus 1 (HIV-1) Rev protein; rev; enhances nuclear export of unspliced and incompletely spliced viral mRNAs
   4755..4872    +  misc_feature   cPPT/CTS: central polypurine tract and central termination sequence of HIV-1
   4906..5307    +  promoter       SFFV promoter: spleen focus-forming virus long terminal repeat (LTR) promoter
   5317..5340    +  misc_feature   MCS (fragment): pBluescript multiple cloning site
   5365..6768    +  CDS            FOXN3: FOXN3_HUMAN - Also known as C14orf116, CHES1. Experimental evidence at protein level: Swiss-Prot protein existence level 1. Acts as a transcriptional repressor. May be involved in DNA damage-inducible cell cycle arrests (checkpoints). From Homo sapiens (Human).
   6779..6804    +  misc_feature   MCS (fragment): pBluescript multiple cloning site
   6804..6863    +  CDS            S (fragment): HBSAG_WHV6 - Experimental evidence at transcript level: Swiss-Prot protein existence level 2. The middle envelope protein plays an important role in the budding of the virion. It is involved in the induction of budding in a nucleocapsid independent way. In this process the majority of envelope proteins bud to form subviral lipoprotein particles of 22 nm of diameter that do not contain a nucleocapsid (By similarity). From Woodchuck hepatitis B virus (isolate w64/pWS23) (WHV).
   6995..7398    +  misc_feature   WPRE: woodchuck hepatitis virus posttranscriptional regulatory element
   7456..7515    +  CDS            nef (fragment): NEF_HV1Z2 - Experimental evidence at protein level: Swiss-Prot protein existence level 1. Extracellular Nef protein targets CD4(+) T-lymphocytes for apoptosis by interacting with CXCR4 surface receptors. From Human immunodeficiency virus type 1 group M subtype D (isolate Z2/CDC-Z34) (HIV-1).
   7517..7750    +  LTR            3' LTR (ΔU3): self-inactivating 3' long terminal repeat (LTR) from HIV-1
   7822..7943    +  polyA_signal   SV40 poly(A) signal: SV40 polyadenylation signal
   7962..7983    +  rep_origin     SV40 ori (fragment): SV40 origin of replication
   7983..73      +  rep_origin     SV40 ori (across the origin): SV40 origin of replication
>Addgene plasmid #219197 | SFFV-FOXN3-Brd 254 | addgene full sequence | sequence record 448975 | Addgene NGS Result
ATTTATGCAGAGGCCGAGGCCGCCTCGGCCTCTGAGCTATTCCAGAAGTAGTGAGGAGGCTTTTTTGGAG
GCCTAGGGACGTACCCAATTCGCCCTATAGTGAGTCGTATTACGCGCGCTCACTGGCCGTCGTTTTACAA
CGTCGTGACTGGGAAAACCCTGGCGTTACCCAACTTAATCGCCTTGCAGCACATCCCCCTTTCGCCAGCT
GGCGTAATAGCGAAGAGGCCCGCACCGATCGCCCTTCCCAACAGTTGCGCAGCCTGAATGGCGAATGGG
[124 nt withheld, positions 280-403]
C
[91 nt withheld, positions 405-495]
A
[49 nt withheld, positions 497-545]
CCTTTGACGTTGGAGTCCACGTTCTTT
[37 nt withheld, positions 573-609]
ACCCTATCTCGGTCTATTCTTTTGATTTATAAGGGATTTTGCCGATTTCGGCCTATTGGTTAAAAAATGA
GCTGATTTAACAAAAATTTAACGCGAATTTTAACAAAATATTAACGCTTACAATTTAGGTGGCACTTTTC
GGGGAAATGTGCGCGGAACCCCTATTTGTTTATTTTTCTAAATACATTCAAATATGTATCCGCTCATGAG
ACAATAACCCTGATAAATGCTTCAATAATATTGAAAAAGGAAGAGTATGAGTATTCAACATTTCCGTGTC
GCCCTTATTCCCTTTTTTGCGGCATTTTGCCTTCCTGTTTTTGCTCACCCAGAAACGCTGGTGAAAGTAA
AAGATGCTGAAGATCAGTTGGGTGCACGAGTGGGTTACATCGAACTGGATCTCAACAGCGGTAAGATCCT
TGAGAGTTTTCGCCCCGAAGAACGTTTTCCAATGATGAGCACTTTTAAAGTTCTGCTATGTGGCGCGGTA
TTATCCCGTATTGACGCCGGGCAAGAGCAACTCGGTCGCCGCATACACTATTCTCAGAATGACTTGGTTG
AGTACTCACCAGTCACAGAAAAGCATCTTACGGATGGCATGACAGTAAGAGAATTATGCAGTGCTGCCAT
AACCATGAGTGATAACACTGCGGCCAACTTACTTCTGACAACGATCGGAGGACCGAAGGAGCTAACCGCT
TTTTTGCACAACATGGGGGATCATGTAACTCGCCTTGATCGTTGGGAACCGGAGCTGAATGAAGCCATAC
CAAACGACGAGCGTGACACCACGATGCCTGTAGCAATGGCAACAACGTTGCGCAAACTATTAACTGGCGA
ACTACTTACTCTAGCTTCCCGGCAACAATTAATAGACTGGATGGAGGCGGATAAAGTTGCAGGACCACTT
CTGCGCTCGGCCCTTCCGGCTGGCTGGTTTATTGCTGATAAATCTGGAGCCGGTGAGCGTGGGTCTCGCG
GTATCATTGCAGCACTGGGGCCAGATGGTAAGCCCTCCCGTATCGTAGTTATCTACACGACGGGGAGTCA
GGCAACTATGGATGAACGAAATAGACAGATCGCTGAGATAGGTGCCTCACTGATTAAGCATTGGTAACTG
TCAGACCAAGTTTACTCATATATACTTTAGATTGATTTAAAACTTCATTTTTAATTTAAAAGGATCTAGG
TGAAGATCCTTTTTGATAATCTCATGACCAAAATCCCTTAACGTGAGTTTTCGTTCCACTGAGCGTCAGA
CCCCGTAGAAAAGATCAAAGGATCTTCTTGAGATCCTTTTTTTCTGCGCGTAATCTGCTGCTTGCAAACA
AAAAAACCACCGCTACCAGCGGTGGTTTGTTTGCCGGATCAAGAGCTACCAACTCTTTTTCCGAAGGTAA
CTGGCTTCAGCAGAGCGCAGATACCAAATACTGTTCTTCTAGTGTAGCCGTAGTTAGGCCACCACTTCAA
GAACTCTGTAGCACCGCCTACATACCTCGCTCTGCTAATCCTGTTACCAGTGGCTGCTGCCAGTGGCGAT
AAGTCGTGTCTTACCGGGTTGGACTCAAGACGATAGTTACCGGATAAGGCGCAGCGGTCGGGCTGAACGG
GGGGTTCGTGCACACAGCCCAGCTTGGAGCGAACGACCTACACCGAACTGAGATACCTACAGCGTGAGCT
ATGAGAAAGCGCCACGCTTCCCGAAGGGAGAAAGGCGGACAGGTATCCGGTAAGCGGCAGGGTCGGAACA
GGAGAGCGCACGAGGGAGCTTCCAGGGGGAAACGCCTGGTATCTTTATAGTCCTGTCGGGTTTCGCCACC
TCTGACTTGAGCGTCGATTTTTGTGATGCTCGTCAGGGGGGCGGAGCCTATGGAAAAACGCCAGCAACGC
GGCCTTTTTACGGTTCCTGGCCTTTTGCTGGCCTTTTGCTCACATGTTCTTTCCTGCGTTATCCCCTGAT
TCTGTGGATAACCGTATTACCGCCTTTGAGTGAGCTGATACCGCTCGCCGCAGCCGAACGACCGAGCGCA
GCGAGTCAGTGAGCGAGGAAGCGGAAGAGCGCCCAATACGCAAACCGCCTCTCCCCGCGCGTTGGCCGAT
TCATTAATGCAGCTGGCACGACAGGTTTCCCGACTGGAAAGCGGGCAGTGAGCGCAACGCAATTAATGTG
AGTTAGCTCACTCATTAGGCACCCCAGGCTTTACACTTTATGCTTCCGGCTCGTATGTTGTGTGGAATTG
TGAGCGGATAACAATTTCACACAGGAAACAGCTATGACCATGATTACGCCAAGCGCGCAATTAACCCTCA
CTAAAGGGAACAAAAGCTGGAGCTGCAAGCTTAATGTAGTCTTATGCAATACTCTTGTAGTCTTGCAACA
TGGTAACGATGAGTTAGCAACATGCCTTACAAGGAGAGAAAAAGCACCGTGCATGCCGATTGGTGGAAGT
AAGGTGGTACGATCGTGCCTTATTAGGAAGGCAACAGACGGGTCTGACATGGATTGGACGAACCACTGAA
TTGCCGCATTGCAGAGATATTGTATTTAAGTGCCTAGCTCGATACATAAACGGGTCTCTCTGGTTAGACC
AGATCTGAGCCTGGGAGCTCTCTGGCTAACTAGGGAACCCACTGCTTAAGCCTCAATAAAGCTTGCCTTG
AGTGCTTCAAGTAGTGTGTGCCCGTCTGTTGTGTGACTCTGGTAACTAGAGATCCCTCAGACCCTTTTAG
TCAGTGTGGAAAATCTCTAGCAGTGGCGCCCGAACAGGGACTTGAAAGCGAAAGGGAAACCAGAGGAGCT
CTCTCGACGCAGGACTCGGCTTGCTGAAGCGCGCACGGCAAGAGGCGAGGGGCGGCGACTGGTGAGTACG
CCAAAAATTTTGACTAGCGGAGGCTAGAAGGAGAGAGATGGGTGCGAGAGCGTCAGTATTAAGCGGGGGA
GAATTAGATCGCGATGGGAAAAAATTCGGTTAAGGCCAGGGGGAAAGAAAAAATATAAATTAAAACATAT
AGTATGGGCAAGCAGGGAGCTAGAACGATTCGCAGTTAATCCTGGCCTGTTAGAAACATCAGAAGGCTGT
AGACAAATACTGGGACAGCTACAACCATCCCTTCAGACAGGATCAGAAGAACTTAGATCATTATATAATA
CAGTAGCAACCCTCTATTGTGTGCATCAAAGGATAGAGATAAAAGACACCAAGGAAGCTTTAGACAAGAT
AGAGGAAGAGCAAAACAAAAGTAAGACCACCGCACAGCAAGCGGCCGCTGATCTTCAGACCTGGAGGAGG
AGATATGAGGGACAATTGGAGAAGTGAATTATATAAATATAAAGTAGTAAAAATTGAACCATTAGGAGTA
GCACCCACCAAGGCAAAGAGAAGAGTGGTGCAGAGAGAAAAAAGAGCAGTGGGAATAGGAGCTTTGTTCC
TTGGGTTCTTGGGAGCAGCAGGAAGCACTATGGGCGCAGCGTCAATGACGCTGACGGTACAGGCCAGACA
ATTATTGTCTGGTATAGTGCAGCAGCAGAACAATTTGCTGAGGGCTATTGAGGCGCAACAGCATCTGTTG
CAACTCACAGTCTGGGGCATCAAGCAGCTCCAGGCAAGAATCCTGGCTGTGGAAAGATACCTAAAGGATC
AACAGCTCCTGGGGATTTGGGGTTGCTCTGGAAAACTCATTTGCACCACTGCTGTGCCTTGGAATGCTAG
TTGGAGTAATAAATCTCTGGAACAGATTTGGAATCACACGACCTGGATGGAGTGGGACAGAGAAATTAAC
AATTACACAAGCTTAATACACTCCTTAATTGAAGAATCGCAAAACCAGCAAGAAAAGAATGAACAAGAAT
TATTGGAATTAGATAAATGGGCAAGTTTGTGGAATTGGTTTAACATAACAAATTGGCTGTGGTATATAAA
ATTATTCATAATGATAGTAGGAGGCTTGGTAGGTTTAAGAATAGTTTTTGCTGTACTTTCTATAGTGAAT
AGAGTTAGGCAGGGATATTCACCATTATCGTTTCAGACCCACCTCCCAACCCCGAGGGGACCCGACAGGC
CCGAAGGAATAGAAGAAGAAGGTGGAGAGAGAGACAGAGACAGATCCATTCGATTAGTGAACGGATCTCG
ACGGTATCGGTTAACTTTTAAAAGAAAAGGGGGGATTGGGGGGTACAGTGCAGGGGAAAGAATAGTAGAC
ATAATAGCAACAGACATACAAACTAAAGAATTACAAAAACAAATTACAAAAATTCAAAATTTTATCGATC
ACGAGACTAGCCTCGAGCTGGCTGCAGTAACGCCATTTTGCAAGGCATGGAAAAATACCAAACCAAGAAT
AGAGAAGTTCAGATCAAGGGCGGGTACATGAAAATAGCTAACGTTGGGCCAAACAGGATATCTGCGGTGA
GCAGTTTCGGCCCCGGCCCGGGGCCAAGAACAGATGGTCACCGCAGTTTCGGCCCCGGCCCGAGGCCAAG
AACAGATGGTCCCCAGATATGGCCCAACCCTCAGCAGTTTCTTAAGACCCATCAGATGTTTCCAGGCTCC
CCCAAGGACCTGAAATGACCCTGCGCCTTATTTGAATTAACCAATCAGCCTGCTTCTCGCTTCTGTTCGC
GCGCTTCTGCTTCCCGAGCTCTATAAAAGAGCTCACAACCCCTCACTCGGCGCGCCAGTCCTCCGACAGA
CTGAGTCGGCCGGTCGAATCAAGCTTATCGATACCGTCGACGGATCCGCTAGCCCGCGGTTCGAAATGGG
TCCAGTCATGCCTCCCAGTAAGAAGCCAGAAAGCTCAGGAATTAGTGTCTCCAGTGGACTGAGTCAGTGT
TACGGGGGCAGCGGTTTCTCCAAGGCCCTTCAGGAAGACGATGACCTCGACTTTTCTCTGCCTGACATCC
GATTAGAAGAGGGGGCCATGGAAGATGAAGAGCTGACCAACCTGAACTGGCTGCACGAGAGCAAGAACTT
GCTGAAGAGCTTTGGGGAGTCGGTCCTCAGGAGTGTCAGCCCCGTCCAGGACCTGGACGATGACACCCCC
CCATCCCCTGCCCACTCTGACATGCCCTACGATGCCAGGCAGAACCCCAACTGCAAACCCCCCTACTCCT
TCAGCTGCCTCATATTTATGGCCATCGAGGACTCTCCAACCAAGCGCCTGCCAGTGAAGGATATCTACAA
CTGGATCTTGGAACATTTTCCGTATTTTGCAAATGCACCTACTGGGTGGAAAAACTCAGTGAGACACAAT
TTATCATTGAATAAGTGTTTTAAGAAAGTGGACAAAGAGAGGAGTCAGAGTATTGGGAAAGGGTCGTTGT
GGTGCATAGACCCAGAGTATAGACAAAATCTAATTCAGGCTTTGAAAAAGACACCTTATCACCCACACCC
ACACGTGTTCAATACACCTCCCACCTGTCCTCAGGCATATCAAAGCACATCAGGTCCACCCATCTGGCCG
GGCAGTACCTTCTTCAAGAGAAATGGAGCCCTTCTCCAAGTTCCTCCAGGAGTGATCCAAAATGGAGCGC
GGGTCCTGAGCCGAGGGCTGTTTCCTGGCGTGCGGCCGCTGCCAATCACTCCCATTGGGGTGACAGCGGC
CATGAGGAATGGCATCACCAGCTGCCGGATGCGGACTGAGAGTGAGCCATCTTGTGGCTCCCCAGTGGTC
AGCGGAGACCCCAAGGAGGATCACAACTACAGCAGTGCCAAGTCCTCCAACGCCCGGAGCACCTCGCCCA
CCAGCGACTCCATCTCCTCCTCCTCCTCCTCAGCCGACGACCACTATGAGTTTGCCACCAAGGGGAGCCA
GGAGGGCAGCGAGGGCAGCGAGGGGAGCTTCCGGAGCCACGAGAGCCCCAGCGACACGGAAGAGGACGAC
AGGAAGCACAGCCAGAAGGAGCCCAAGGATTCTCTGGGGGACAGCGGGTACGCATCCCAGCACAAGAAGC
GCCAGCACTTCGCCAAGGCCAGGAAGGTCCCCAGCGACACACTGCCCCTCAAAAAGAGACGCACCGAAAA
GCCCCCCGAGAGCGATGATGAGGAGATGAAAGAAGCGGCAGGGTCCCTCCTGCACTTAGCAGGGATCCGG
TCCTGTTTGAATAACATCACCAATCGGACGGCAAAGGGGCAGAAAGAGCAAAAGGAAACCACAAAAAATT
AAACCGGTCGGATCCCCCGGGCTGCAGGAATTCGAGCATCTTACCGCCATTTATTCCCATATTTGTTCTG
TTTTTCTTGATTTGGGTATACATTTAAATGTTAATAAAACAAAATGGTGGGGCAATCATTTACATTTTTA
GGGATATGTAATTACTAGTTCAGGTGTATTGCCACAAGACAAACATGTTAAGAAACTTTCCCGTTATTTA
CGCTCTGTTCCTGTTAATCAACCTCTGGATTACAAAATTTGTGAAAGATTGACTGATATTCTTAACTATG
TTGCTCCTTTTACGCTGTGTGGATATGCTGCTTTAATGCCTCTGTATCATGCTATTGCTTCCCGTACGGC
TTTCGTTTTCTCCTCCTTGTATAAATCCTGGTTGCTGTCTCTTTATGAGGAGTTGTGGCCCGTTGTCCGT
CAACGTGGCGTGGTGTGCTCTGTGTTTGCTGACGCAACCCCCACTGGCTGGGGCATTGCCACCACCTGTC
AACTCCTTTCTGGGACTTTCGCTTTCCCCCTCCCGATCGCCACGGCAGAACTCATCGCCGCCTGCCTTGC
CCGCTGCTGGACAGGGGCTAGGTTGCTGGGCACTGATAATTCCGTGGTGTTGTCGGGGAAGCTGACGTCC
TTTGCAATTCGATATCAAGCTGTACCTTCTAGATGTACAGGTATTTGAGCGCTTCTAGACCAATGACTTA
CAAGGCAGCTGTAGATCTTAGCCACTTTTTAAAAGAAAAGGGGGGACTGGAAGGGCTAATTCACTCCCAA
CGAAGACAAGATCTGCTTTTTGCTTGTACTGGGTCTCTCTGGTTAGACCAGATCTGAGCCTGGGAGCTCT
CTGGCTAACTAGGGAACCCACTGCTTAAGCCTCAATAAAGCTTGCCTTGAGTGCTTCAAGTAGTGTGTGC
CCGTCTGTTGTGTGACTCTGGTAACTAGAGATCCCTCAGACCCTTTTAGTCAGTGTGGAAAATCTCTAGC
AGTAGTAGTTCATGTCATCTTATTATTCAGTATTTATAACTTGCAAAGAAATGAATATCAGAGAGTGAGA
GGAACTTGTTTATTGCAGCTTATAATGGTTACAAATAAAGCAATAGCATCACAAATTTCACAAATAAAGC
ATTTTTTTCACTGCATTCTAGTTGTGGTTTGTCCAAACTCATCAATGTATCTTATCATGTCTGGCTCTAG
CTATCCCGCCCCTAACTCCGCCCATCCCGCCCCTAACTCCGCCCAGTTCCGCCCATTCTCCGCCCCATGG
CTGACTAATTTTTTTT
