>Addgene plasmid #219197 | SFFV-FOXN3-Brd 254 | depositor partial sequence | sequence record 428071 | TF ORF
ATGGGTCCAGTCATGCCTCCCAGTAAGAAGCCAGAAAGCTCAGGAATTAGTGTCTCCAGTGGACTGAGTC
AGTGTTACGGGGGCAGCGGTTTCTCCAAGGCCCTTCAGGAAGACGATGACCTCGACTTTTCTCTGCCTGA
CATCCGATTAGAAGAGGGGGCCATGGAAGATGAAGAGCTGACCAACCTGAACTGGCTGCACGAGAGCAAG
AACTTGCTGAAGAGCTTTGGGGAGTCGGTCCTCAGGAGTGTCAGCCCCGTCCAGGACCTGGACGATGACA
CCCCCCCATCCCCTGCCCACTCTGACATGCCCTACGATGCCAGGCAGAACCCCAACTGCAAACCCCCCTA
CTCCTTCAGCTGCCTCATATTTATGGCCATCGAGGACTCTCCAACCAAGCGCCTGCCAGTGAAGGATATC
TACAACTGGATCTTGGAACATTTTCCGTATTTTGCAAATGCACCTACTGGGTGGAAAAACTCAGTGAGAC
ACAATTTATCATTGAATAAGTGTTTTAAGAAAGTGGACAAAGAGAGGAGTCAGAGTATTGGGAAAGGGTC
GTTGTGGTGCATAGACCCAGAGTATAGACAAAATCTAATTCAGGCTTTGAAAAAGACACCTTATCACCCA
CACCCACACGTGTTCAATACACCTCCCACCTGTCCTCAGGCATATCAAAGCACATCAGGTCCACCCATCT
GGCCGGGCAGTACCTTCTTCAAGAGAAATGGAGCCCTTCTCCAAGTTCCTCCAGGAGTGATCCAAAATGG
AGCGCGGGTCCTGAGCCGAGGGCTGTTTCCTGGCGTGCGGCCGCTGCCAATCACTCCCATTGGGGTGACA
GCGGCCATGAGGAATGGCATCACCAGCTGCCGGATGCGGACTGAGAGTGAGCCATCTTGTGGCTCCCCAG
TGGTCAGCGGAGACCCCAAGGAGGATCACAACTACAGCAGTGCCAAGTCCTCCAACGCCCGGAGCACCTC
GCCCACCAGCGACTCCATCTCCTCCTCCTCCTCCTCAGCCGACGACCACTATGAGTTTGCCACCAAGGGG
AGCCAGGAGGGCAGCGAGGGCAGCGAGGGGAGCTTCCGGAGCCACGAGAGCCCCAGCGACACGGAAGAGG
ACGACAGGAAGCACAGCCAGAAGGAGCCCAAGGATTCTCTGGGGGACAGCGGGTACGCATCCCAGCACAA
GAAGCGCCAGCACTTCGCCAAGGCCAGGAAGGTCCCCAGCGACACACTGCCCCTCAAAAAGAGACGCACC
GAAAAGCCCCCCGAGAGCGATGATGAGGAGATGAAAGAAGCGGCAGGGTCCCTCCTGCACTTAGCAGGGA
TCCGGTCCTGTTTGAATAACATCACCAATCGGACGGCAAAGGGGCAGAAAGAGCAAAAGGAAACCACAAA
AAATTAA
