>Addgene plasmid #219197 | SFFV-FOXN3-Brd 254 | depositor partial sequence | sequence record 428072 | Barcode sequence
TGTACAGGTATTTGAGCGCT
